>Addgene plasmid #90912 | TGIF2 B9.4 gRNA | addgene full sequence | sequence record 183152 | Addgene NGS Result
GAGTCAGTGAGCGAGGAAGCGGAAGAGCGCCCAATACGCAAACCGCCTCTCCCCGCGCGTTGGCCGATTC
ATTAATGCAGCTGGCACGACAGGTTTCCCGACTGGAAAGCGGGCAGTGAGCGCAACGCAATTAATGTGAG
TTAGCTCACTCATTAGGCACCCCAGGCTTTACACTTTATGCTTCCGGCTCGTATGTTGTGTGGAATTGTG
AGCGGATAACAATTTCACACAGGAAACAGCTATGACCATGATTACGCCAAGCGCGCAATTAACCCTCACT
AAAGGGAACAAAAGCTGGAGCTGCAAGCTTAATGTAGTCTTATGCAATACTCTTGTAGTCTTGCAACATG
GTAACGATGAGTTAGCAACATGCCTTACAAGGAGAGAAAAAGCACCGTGCATGCCGATTGGTGGAAGTAA
GGTGGTACGATCGTGCCTTATTAGGAAGGCAACAGACGGGTCTGACATGGATTGGACGAACCACTGAATT
GCCGCATTGCAGAGATATTGTATTTAAGTGCCTAGCTCGATACATAAACGGGTCTCTCTGGTTAGACCAG
ATCTGAGCCTGGGAGCTCTCTGGCTAACTAGGGAACCCACTGCTTAAGCCTCAATAAAGCTTGCCTTGAG
TGCTTCAAGTAGTGTGTGCCCGTCTGTTGTGTGACTCTGGTAACTAGAGATCCCTCAGACCCTTTTAGTC
AGTGTGGAAAATCTCTAGCAGTGGCGCCCGAACAGGGACTTGAAAGCGAAAGGGAAACCAGAGGAGCTCT
CTCGACGCAGGACTCGGCTTGCTGAAGCGCGCACGGCAAGAGGCGAGGGGCGGCGACTGGTGAGTACGCC
AAAAATTTTGACTAGCGGAGGCTAGAAGGAGAGAGATGGGTGCGAGAGCGTCAGTATTAAGCGGGGGAGA
ATTAGATCGCGATGGGAAAAAATTCGGTTAAGGCCAGGGGGAAAGAAAAAATATAAATTAAAACATATAG
TATGGGCAAGCAGGGAGCTAGAACGATTCGCAGTTAATCCTGGCCTGTTAGAAACATCAGAAGGCTGTAG
ACAAATACTGGGACAGCTACAACCATCCCTTCAGACAGGATCAGAAGAACTTAGATCATTATATAATACA
GTAGCAACCCTCTATTGTGTGCATCAAAGGATAGAGATAAAAGACACCAAGGAAGCTTTAGACAAGATAG
AGGAAGAGCAAAACAAAAGTAAGACCACCGCACAGCAAGCGGCCGCTGATCTTCAGACCTGGAGGAGGAG
ATATGAGGGACAATTGGAGAAGTGAATTATATAAATATAAAGTAGTAAAAATTGAACCATTAGGAGTAGC
ACCCACCAAGGCAAAGAGAAGAGTGGTGCAGAGAGAAAAAAGAGCAGTGGGAATAGGAGCTTTGTTCCTT
GGGTTCTTGGGAGCAGCAGGAAGCACTATGGGCGCAGCGTCAATGACGCTGACGGTACAGGCCAGACAAT
TATTGTCTGGTATAGTGCAGCAGCAGAACAATTTGCTGAGGGCTATTGAGGCGCAACAGCATCTGTTGCA
ACTCACAGTCTGGGGCATCAAGCAGCTCCAGGCAAGAATCCTGGCTGTGGAAAGATACCTAAAGGATCAA
CAGCTCCTGGGGATTTGGGGTTGCTCTGGAAAACTCATTTGCACCACTGCTGTGCCTTGGAATGCTAGTT
GGAGTAATAAATCTCTGGAACAGATTTGGAATCACACGACCTGGATGGAGTGGGACAGAGAAATTAACAA
TTACACAAGCTTAATACACTCCTTAATTGAAGAATCGCAAAACCAGCAAGAAAAGAATGAACAAGAATTA
TTGGAATTAGATAAATGGGCAAGTTTGTGGAATTGGTTTAACATAACAAATTGGCTGTGGTATATAAAAT
TATTCATAATGATAGTAGGAGGCTTGGTAGGTTTAAGAATAGTTTTTGCTGTACTTTCTATAGTGAATAG
AGTTAGGCAGGGATATTCACCATTATCGTTTCAGACCCACCTCCCAACCCCGAGGGGACCCAGAGAGGGC
CTATTTCCCATGATTCCTTCATATTTGCATATACGATACAAGGCTGTTAGAGAGATAATTAGAATTAATT
TGACTGTAAACACAAAGATATTAGTACAAAATACGTGACGTAGAAAGTAATAATTTCTTGGGTAGTTTGC
AGTTTTAAAATTATGTTTTAAAATGGACTATCATATGCTTACCGTAACTTGAAAGTATTTCGATTTCTTG
GCTTTATATATCTTGTGGAAAGGACGAAACACCGCGCTTCCTTTTGCCCGCCAGTTTAAGAGCTATGCTG
GAAACAGCATAGCAAGTTTAAATAAGGCTAGTCCGTTATCAACTTGAAAAAGTGGCACCGAGTCGGTGCT
TTTTTTGAATTCTAGATCTTGAGACAAATGGCAGTATTCATCCACAATTTTAAAAGAAAAGGGGGGATTG
GGGGGTACAGTGCAGGGGAAAGAATAGTAGACATAATAGCAACAGACATACAAACTAAAGAATTACAAAA
ACAAATTACAAAAATTCAAAATTTTCGGGTTTATTACAGGGACAGCAGAGATCCACTTTGGCGCCGGCTC
GAGTGGCTCCGGTGCCCGTCAGTGGGCAGAGCGCACATCGCCCACAGTCCCCGAGAAGTTGGGGGGAGGG
GTCGGCAATTGAACCGGTGCCTAGAGAAGGTGGCGCGGGGTAAACTGGGAAAGTGATGTCGTGTACTGGC
TCCGCCTTTTTCCCGAGGGTGGGGGAGAACCGTATATAAGTGCAGTAGTCGCCGTGAACGTTCTTTTTCG
CAACGGGTTTGCCGCCAGAACACAGGTGTCGTGACGCGGGATCCGCCACCATGACCGAGTACAAGCCCAC
GGTGCGCCTCGCCACCCGCGACGACGTCCCCAGGGCCGTACGCACCCTCGCCGCCGCGTTCGCCGACTAC
CCCGCCACGCGCCACACCGTCGATCCGGACCGCCACATCGAGCGGGTCACCGAGCTGCAAGAACTCTTCC
TCACGCGCGTCGGGCTCGACATCGGCAAGGTGTGGGTCGCGGACGACGGCGCCGCGGTGGCGGTCTGGAC
CACGCCGGAGAGCGTCGAAGCGGGGGCGGTGTTCGCCGAGATCGGCCCGCGCATGGCCGAGTTGAGCGGT
TCCCGGCTGGCCGCGCAGCAACAGATGGAAGGCCTCCTGGCGCCGCACCGGCCCAAGGAGCCCGCGTGGT
TCCTGGCCACCGTCGGAGTCTCGCCCGACCACCAGGGCAAGGGTCTGGGCAGCGCCGTCGTGCTCCCCGG
AGTGGAGGCGGCCGAGCGCGCCGGGGTGCCCGCCTTCCTGGAGACCTCCGCGCCCCGCAACCTCCCCTTC
TACGAGCGGCTCGGCTTCACCGTCACCGCCGACGTCGAGGTGCCCGAAGGACCGCGCACCTGGTGCATGA
CCCGCAAGCCCGGTGCCTGAACGCGTTAAGTCGACAATCAACCTCTGGATTACAAAATTTGTGAAAGATT
GACTGGTATTCTTAACTATGTTGCTCCTTTTACGCTATGTGGATACGCTGCTTTAATGCCTTTGTATCAT
GCTATTGCTTCCCGTATGGCTTTCATTTTCTCCTCCTTGTATAAATCCTGGTTGCTGTCTCTTTATGAGG
AGTTGTGGCCCGTTGTCAGGCAACGTGGCGTGGTGTGCACTGTGTTTGCTGACGCAACCCCCACTGGTTG
GGGCATTGCCACCACCTGTCAGCTCCTTTCCGGGACTTTCGCTTTCCCCCTCCCTATTGCCACGGCGGAA
CTCATCGCCGCCTGCCTTGCCCGCTGCTGGACAGGGGCTCGGCTGTTGGGCACTGACAATTCCGTGGTGT
TGTCGGGGAAATCATCGTCCTTTCCTTGGCTGCTCGCCTGTGTTGCCACCTGGATTCTGCGCGGGACGTC
CTTCTGCTACGTCCCTTCGGCCCTCAATCCAGCGGACCTTCCTTCCCGCGGCCTGCTGCCGGCTCTGCGG
CCTCTTCCGCGTCTTCGCCTTCGCCCTCAGACGAGTCGGATCTCCCTTTGGGCCGCCTCCCCGCGTCGAC
TTTAAGACCAATGACTTACAAGGCAGCTGTAGATCTTAGCCACTTTTTAAAAGAAAAGGGGGGACTGGAA
GGGCTAATTCACTCCCAACGAAGACAAGATCTGCTTTTTGCTTGTACTGGGTCTCTCTGGTTAGACCAGA
TCTGAGCCTGGGAGCTCTCTGGCTAACTAGGGAACCCACTGCTTAAGCCTCAATAAAGCTTGCCTTGAGT
GCTTCAAGTAGTGTGTGCCCGTCTGTTGTGTGACTCTGGTAACTAGAGATCCCTCAGACCCTTTTAGTCA
GTGTGGAAAATCTCTAGCAGTACGTATAGTAGTTCATGTCATCTTATTATTCAGTATTTATAACTTGCAA
AGAAATGAATATCAGAGAGTGAGAGGAACTTGTTTATTGCAGCTTATAATGGTTACAAATAAAGCAATAG
CATCACAAATTTCACAAATAAAGCATTTTTTTCACTGCATTCTAGTTGTGGTTTGTCCAAACTCATCAAT
GTATCTTATCATGTCTGGCTCTAGCTATCCCGCCCCTAACTCCGCCCATCCCGCCCCTAACTCCGCCCAG
TTCCGCCCATTCTCCGCCCCATGGCTGACTAATTTTTTTTATTTATGCAGAGGCCGAGGCCGCCTCGGCC
TCTGAGCTATTCCAGAAGTAGTGAGGAGGCTTTTTTGGAGGCCTAGGGACGTACCCAATTCGCCCTATAG
TGAGTCGTATTACGCGCGCTCACTGGCCGTCGTTTTACAACGTCGTGACTGGGAAAACCCTGGCGTTACC
CAACTTAATCGCCTTGCAGCACATCCCCCTTTCGCCAGCTGGCGTAATAGCGAAGAGGCCCGCACCGATC
GCCCTTCCCAACAGTTGCGCAGCCTGAATGGCGAATGGG
[124 nt withheld, positions 4940-5063]
C
[91 nt withheld, positions 5065-5155]
A
[49 nt withheld, positions 5157-5205]
CCTTTGACGTTGGAGTCCACGTTCTTT
[37 nt withheld, positions 5233-5269]
ACCCTATCTCGGTCTATTCTTTTGATTTATAAGGGATTTTGCCGATTTCGGCCTATTGGTTAAAAAATGA
GCTGATTTAACAAAAATTTAACGCGAATTTTAACAAAATATTAACGCTTACAATTTAGGTGGCACTTTTC
GGGGAAATGTGCGCGGAACCCCTATTTGTTTATTTTTCTAAATACATTCAAATATGTATCCGCTCATGAG
ACAATAACCCTGATAAATGCTTCAATAATATTGAAAAAGGAAGAGTATGAGTATTCAACATTTCCGTGTC
GCCCTTATTCCCTTTTTTGCGGCATTTTGCCTTCCTGTTTTTGCTCACCCAGAAACGCTGGTGAAAGTAA
AAGATGCTGAAGATCAGTTGGGTGCACGAGTGGGTTACATCGAACTGGATCTCAACAGCGGTAAGATCCT
TGAGAGTTTTCGCCCCGAAGAACGTTTTCCAATGATGAGCACTTTTAAAGTTCTGCTATGTGGCGCGGTA
TTATCCCGTATTGACGCCGGGCAAGAGCAACTCGGTCGCCGCATACACTATTCTCAGAATGACTTGGTTG
AGTACTCACCAGTCACAGAAAAGCATCTTACGGATGGCATGACAGTAAGAGAATTATGCAGTGCTGCCAT
AACCATGAGTGATAACACTGCGGCCAACTTACTTCTGACAACGATCGGAGGACCGAAGGAGCTAACCGCT
TTTTTGCACAACATGGGGGATCATGTAACTCGCCTTGATCGTTGGGAACCGGAGCTGAATGAAGCCATAC
CAAACGACGAGCGTGACACCACGATGCCTGTAGCAATGGCAACAACGTTGCGCAAACTATTAACTGGCGA
ACTACTTACTCTAGCTTCCCGGCAACAATTAATAGACTGGATGGAGGCGGATAAAGTTGCAGGACCACTT
CTGCGCTCGGCCCTTCCGGCTGGCTGGTTTATTGCTGATAAATCTGGAGCCGGTGAGCGTGGGTCTCGCG
GTATCATTGCAGCACTGGGGCCAGATGGTAAGCCCTCCCGTATCGTAGTTATCTACACGACGGGGAGTCA
GGCAACTATGGATGAACGAAATAGACAGATCGCTGAGATAGGTGCCTCACTGATTAAGCATTGGTAACTG
TCAGACCAAGTTTACTCATATATACTTTAGATTGATTTAAAACTTCATTTTTAATTTAAAAGGATCTAGG
TGAAGATCCTTTTTGATAATCTCATGACCAAAATCCCTTAACGTGAGTTTTCGTTCCACTGAGCGTCAGA
CCCCGTAGAAAAGATCAAAGGATCTTCTTGAGATCCTTTTTTTCTGCGCGTAATCTGCTGCTTGCAAACA
AAAAAACCACCGCTACCAGCGGTGGTTTGTTTGCCGGATCAAGAGCTACCAACTCTTTTTCCGAAGGTAA
CTGGCTTCAGCAGAGCGCAGATACCAAATACTGTTCTTCTAGTGTAGCCGTAGTTAGGCCACCACTTCAA
GAACTCTGTAGCACCGCCTACATACCTCGCTCTGCTAATCCTGTTACCAGTGGCTGCTGCCAGTGGCGAT
AAGTCGTGTCTTACCGGGTTGGACTCAAGACGATAGTTACCGGATAAGGCGCAGCGGTCGGGCTGAACGG
GGGGTTCGTGCACACAGCCCAGCTTGGAGCGAACGACCTACACCGAACTGAGATACCTACAGCGTGAGCT
ATGAGAAAGCGCCACGCTTCCCGAAGGGAGAAAGGCGGACAGGTATCCGGTAAGCGGCAGGGTCGGAACA
GGAGAGCGCACGAGGGAGCTTCCAGGGGGAAACGCCTGGTATCTTTATAGTCCTGTCGGGTTTCGCCACC
TCTGACTTGAGCGTCGATTTTTGTGATGCTCGTCAGGGGGGCGGAGCCTATGGAAAAACGCCAGCAACGC
GGCCTTTTTACGGTTCCTGGCCTTTTGCTGGCCTTTTGCTCACATGTTCTTTCCTGCGTTATCCCCTGAT
TCTGTGGATAACCGTATTACCGCCTTTGAGTGAGCTGATACCGCTCGCCGCAGCCGAACGACCGAGCGCA
GC
Features (pLannotate 1.2.2; 28 found; start..end, strand, type, name):
      1..25      +  rep_origin     RSF ori (fragment): Plasmids containing the RSF 1030 origin of replication can be propagated in E. coli cells that contain additional plasmids with compatible origins.
     27..119     +  CDS            lacI (fragment): lac repressor; lacI; The lac repressor binds to the lac operator to inhibit transcription in E. coli. This inhibition can be relieved by adding lactose or isopropyl-β-D-thiogalactopyranoside (IPTG).
    132..153     +  protein_bind   CAP binding site: CAP binding activates transcription in the presence of cAMP. E. coli catabolite activator protein
    168..198     +  promoter       lac promoter: promoter for the E. coli lac operon
    206..222     +  protein_bind   lac operator: The lac repressor binds to the lac operator to inhibit transcription in E. coli. This inhibition can be relieved by adding lactose or isopropyl-β-D-thiogalactopyranoside (IPTG). lac repressor encoded by lacI
    267..285     +  promoter       T3 promoter: promoter for bacteriophage T3 RNA polymerase
    313..539     +  promoter       RSV promoter: Rous sarcoma virus enhancer/promoter
    540..720     +  LTR            5' LTR (truncated): truncated 5' long terminal repeat (LTR) from HIV-1
    767..892     +  misc_feature   HIV-1 Ψ: packaging signal of human immunodeficiency virus type 1
    876..1239    +  CDS            HIV-1 gag (fragment): gag protein from human immunodeficiency virus 1; gag
   1385..1618    +  misc_feature   RRE: The Rev response element (RRE) of HIV-1 allows for Rev-dependent mRNA export from the nucleus to the cytoplasm.
   1995..2021    +  CDS            Rev (fragment): human immunodeficiency virus 1 (HIV-1) Rev protein; rev; enhances nuclear export of unspliced and incompletely spliced viral mRNAs
   2025..2265    +  promoter       U6 promoter: RNA polymerase III promoter for human U6 snRNA
   2312..2379    +  misc_RNA       tracrRNA (fragment): trans-activating CRISPR RNA for the Streptococcus pyogenes CRISPR/Cas9 system
   2428..2545    +  misc_feature   cPPT/CTS: central polypurine tract and central termination sequence of HIV-1
   2614..2825    +  promoter       EF-1α core promoter: core promoter for human elongation factor EF-1α
   2851..3450    +  CDS            PuroR (fragment): puromycin N-acetyltransferase; pac from Streptomyces; confers resistance to puromycin
   3466..4054    +  misc_feature   WPRE: woodchuck hepatitis virus posttranscriptional regulatory element
   4105..4124    +  misc_feature   cPPT/CTS (fragment): central polypurine tract and central termination sequence of HIV-1
   4126..4359    +  LTR            3' LTR (ΔU3): self-inactivating 3' long terminal repeat (LTR) from HIV-1
   4437..4558    +  polyA_signal   SV40 poly(A) signal: SV40 polyadenylation signal
   4598..4733    +  rep_origin     SV40 ori: SV40 origin of replication
   4754..4772    -  promoter       T7 promoter: promoter for bacteriophage T7 RNA polymerase
   4780..4935    +  CDS            lacZα (fragment): LacZα fragment of β-galactosidase; lacZ fragment
   4940..5368    +  rep_origin     f1 ori (sequence partly withheld): f1 bacteriophage origin of replication; arrow indicates direction of (+) strand synthesis
   5421..5525    +  promoter       AmpR promoter: bla
   5526..6386    +  CDS            AmpR: β-lactamase; bla; confers resistance to ampicillin, carbenicillin, and related antibiotics
   6557..7145    +  rep_origin     ori: high-copy-number ColE1/pMB1/pBR322/pUC origin of replication
