[The description below was written by a language model from this plasmid's Addgene catalogue record and pLannotate feature annotations shown in this document.]
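Description:
TGIF2 B9.4 gRNA is a third-generation lentiviral CRISPR guide plasmid built on the pLenti-sgRNA backbone and designed to express a single guide RNA against human TGIF2. It is propagated in E. coli through a high-copy ColE1/pUC-type origin with ampicillin selection (AmpR under its own bla promoter). It also carries an f1 origin and residual cloning-vector elements such as lac promoter/operator, T3 and T7 promoters and lacZα and lacI fragments, which play no role in the payload. The catalogue lists the empty backbone at 9,151 bp, whereas the sequenced plasmid is 7,301 nt. This would be consistent with a stuffer being removed when the guide was cloned between the two BsmBI sites, both destroyed in the process, although the record does not say so.

The viral cassette is framed by an RSV promoter-driven truncated HIV-1 5' LTR and a self-inactivating ΔU3 3' LTR. The RSV promoter makes genomic RNA production Tat-independent in packaging cells, and the ΔU3 deletion silences LTR transcription after integration. Between the LTRs lie the Ψ packaging signal with a gag fragment, the RRE for Rev-dependent export, and a cPPT/CTS. A human U6 Pol III promoter drives the TGIF2 spacer fused to the S. pyogenes guide scaffold (annotated as a tracrRNA fragment). Downstream, an EF-1α core promoter expresses puromycin N-acetyltransferase for selecting transduced mammalian cells, followed by a WPRE to enhance transcript expression. An SV40 poly(A) signal and SV40 origin sit outside the 3' LTR.

No Cas9 is annotated, so the nuclease must be supplied separately. The plasmid belongs to a guide series used for a large-scale analysis of CRISPR/Cas9 cell-cycle gene knockouts in human cell lines.
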