Addgene plasmid #90912: TGIF2 B9.4 gRNA
Purpose: 3rd generation lentiviral gRNA plasmid targeting human TGIF2
Depositing lab: Iain Cheeseman. Depositing organization: Whitehead Institute for Biomedical Research. Publication: Large-Scale Analysis of CRISPR/Cas9 Cell-Cycle Knockouts Reveals the Diversity of p53-Dependent Responses to Cell-Cycle Defects. McKinley KL, Cheeseman IM. Dev Cell. 2017 Feb 27;40(4):405-420.e2. doi: 10.1016/j.devcel.2017.01.012. Epub 2017 Feb 16. PubMed 28216383.
Backbone
  Vector backbone: pLenti-sgRNA
  Backbone manufacturer: Eric Lander & David Sabatini labs (Addgene plasmid #71409)
  Backbone size w/o insert (bp): 9151
  Vector type: Lentiviral, CRISPR
  Selectable markers: Puromycin
Growth in bacteria
  Bacterial resistance: Ampicillin, 100 μg/mL
  Growth temperature: 37°C
  Growth strain: NEB Stable
  Copy number: Unknown
Gene/Insert
  Gene/Insert name: TGIF2 (Guide Designation B9.4) (alt name: pKMKO series)
  gRNA/shRNA sequence: CACCGCGCTTCCTTTTGCCCGCCA
  Species: H. sapiens (human)
  Promoter: U6
  Cloning method: Restriction Enzyme; 5′ cloning site BsmBI (destroyed during cloning); 3′ cloning site BsmBI (destroyed during cloning)
  Sequencing primers: 5′ hU6-F (5'-GAGGGCCTATTTCCCATGATT-3'); 3′ EF1a-R (5'-CACGGCGACTACTGCACTTA-3')
Terms and licenses: Academic/Nonprofit Terms; Industry Terms: Not Available to Industry
Depositor comments: Please note that gRNA target sequence listed is not strictly the 20nt spacer sequence, but also contains the 5' BsmBI overhang. For more information about knockout human cell lines generated using this plasmid, please see http://cellcycleknockouts.wi.mit.edu/ .
How to cite: TGIF2 B9.4 gRNA was a gift from Iain Cheeseman (Addgene plasmid # 90912 ; http://n2t.net/addgene:90912 ; RRID:Addgene_90912)
